>Addgene plasmid #144340 | TFORF2520 | addgene full sequence | sequence record 404201 | Addgene NGS Result
TTAATGTAGTCTTATGCAATACTCTTGTAGTCTTGCAACATGGTAACGATGAGTTAGCAACATGCCTTAC
AAGGAGAGAAAAAGCACCGTGCATGCCGATTGGTGGAAGTAAGGTGGTACGATCGTGCCTTATTAGGAAG
GCAACAGACGGGTCTGACATGGATTGGACGAACCACTGAATTGCCGCATTGCAGAGATATTGTATTTAAG
TGCCTAGCTCGATACATAAACGGGTCTCTCTGGTTAGACCAGATCTGAGCCTGGGAGCTCTCTGGCTAAC
TAGGGAACCCACTGCTTAAGCCTCAATAAAGCTTGCCTTGAGTGCTTCAAGTAGTGTGTGCCCGTCTGTT
GTGTGACTCTGGTAACTAGAGATCCCTCAGACCCTTTTAGTCAGTGTGGAAAATCTCTAGCAGTGGCGCC
CGAACAGGGACTTGAAAGCGAAAGGGAAACCAGAGGAGCTCTCTCGACGCAGGACTCGGCTTGCTGAAGC
GCGCACGGCAAGAGGCGAGGGGCGGCGACTGGTGAGTACGCCAAAAATTTTGACTAGCGGAGGCTAGAAG
GAGAGAGATGGGTGCGAGAGCGTCAGTATTAAGCGGGGGAGAATTAGATCGCGATGGGAAAAAATTCGGT
TAAGGCCAGGGGGAAAGAAAAAATATAAATTAAAACATATAGTATGGGCAAGCAGGGAGCTAGAACGATT
CGCAGTTAATCCTGGCCTGTTAGAAACATCAGAAGGCTGTAGACAAATACTGGGACAGCTACAACCATCC
CTTCAGACAGGATCAGAAGAACTTAGATCATTATATAATACAGTAGCAACCCTCTATTGTGTGCATCAAA
GGATAGAGATAAAAGACACCAAGGAAGCTTTAGACAAGATAGAGGAAGAGCAAAACAAAAGTAAGACCAC
CGCACAGCAAGCGGCCGCTGATCTTCAGACCTGGAGGAGGAGATATGAGGGACAATTGGAGAAGTGAATT
ATATAAATATAAAGTAGTAAAAATTGAACCATTAGGAGTAGCACCCACCAAGGCAAAGAGAAGAGTGGTG
CAGAGAGAAAAAAGAGCAGTGGGAATAGGAGCTTTGTTCCTTGGGTTCTTGGGAGCAGCAGGAAGCACTA
TGGGCGCAGCGTCAATGACGCTGACGGTACAGGCCAGACAATTATTGTCTGGTATAGTGCAGCAGCAGAA
CAATTTGCTGAGGGCTATTGAGGCGCAACAGCATCTGTTGCAACTCACAGTCTGGGGCATCAAGCAGCTC
CAGGCAAGAATCCTGGCTGTGGAAAGATACCTAAAGGATCAACAGCTCCTGGGGATTTGGGGTTGCTCTG
GAAAACTCATTTGCACCACTGCTGTGCCTTGGAATGCTAGTTGGAGTAATAAATCTCTGGAACAGATTTG
GAATCACACGACCTGGATGGAGTGGGACAGAGAAATTAACAATTACACAAGCTTAATACACTCCTTAATT
GAAGAATCGCAAAACCAGCAAGAAAAGAATGAACAAGAATTATTGGAATTAGATAAATGGGCAAGTTTGT
GGAATTGGTTTAACATAACAAATTGGCTGTGGTATATAAAATTATTCATAATGATAGTAGGAGGCTTGGT
AGGTTTAAGAATAGTTTTTGCTGTACTTTCTATAGTGAATAGAGTTAGGCAGGGATATTCACCATTATCG
TTTCAGACCCACCTCCCAACCCCGAGGGGACCCATGCATTGCATCTCAATTAGTCAGCAACCAGGTGTGG
AAAGTCCCCAGGCTCCCCAGCAGGCAGAAGTATGCAAAGCATGCGTCTCAATTAGTCAGCAACCATAGTC
CCGCCCCTAACTCCGCCCATCCCGCCCCTAACTCCGCCCAGTTCCGCCCATTCTCCGCCCCATGGCTGAC
TAATTTTTTTTATTTATGCAGAGGCCGAGGCCGCCTCGGCCTCTGAGCTATTCCAGAAGTAGTGAGGAGG
CTTTTTTGGAGGCCTAGGCTTTTGCAAAAAGCTTTCTAGAGGTACCACCGGAGCTTACCATGACCGAGTA
CAAGCCCACGGTGCGCCTCGCCACCCGCGACGACGTCCCCAGGGCCGTACGCACCCTCGCCGCCGCGTTC
GCCGACTACCCCGCCACGCGCCACACCGTCGATCCGGACCGCCACATCGAGCGGGTCACCGAGCTGCAAG
AACTCTTCCTCACGCGCGTCGGGCTCGACATCGGCAAGGTGTGGGTCGCGGACGACGGCGCCGCCGTGGC
GGTCTGGACCACGCCGGAGAGCGTCGAAGCGGGGGCGGTGTTCGCCGAGATCGGCCCGCGCATGGCCGAG
TTGAGCGGTTCCCGGCTGGCCGCGCAGCAACAGATGGAAGGCCTCCTGGCGCCGCACCGGCCCAAGGAGC
CCGCGTGGTTCCTGGCCACCGTCGGCGTCTCGCCCGACCACCAGGGCAAGGGTCTGGGCAGCGCCGTCGT
GCTCCCCGGAGTGGAGGCGGCCGAGCGCGCCGGGGTGCCCGCCTTCCTGGAGACCTCCGCGCCCCGCAAC
CTCCCCTTCTACGAGCGGCTCGGCTTCACCGTCACCGCCGACGTCGAGGTGCCCGAAGGACCGCGCACCT
GGTGCATGACCCGCAAGCCCGGTGCCAGTTAACGAATTCTAGATCTTGAGACAAATGGCAGTATTCATCC
ACAATTTTAAAAGAAAAGGGGGGATTGGGGGGTACAGTGCAGGGGAAAGAATAGTAGACATAATAGCAAC
AGACATACAAACTAAAGAATTACAAAAACAAATTACAAAAATTCAAAATTTTCGGGTTTATTACAGGGAC
AGCAGAGATCCACTTTGGCGCCGGCTCGAGGCCTGCAGGTGCAAAGATGGATAAAGTTTTAAACAGAGAG
GAATCTTTGCAGCTAATGGACCTTCTAGGTCTTGAAAGGAGTGGGAATTGGCTCCGGTGCCCGTCAGTGG
GCAGAGCGCACATCGCCCACAGTCCCCGAGAAGTTGGGGGGAGGGGTCGGCAATTGAACCGGTGCCTAGA
GAAGGTGGCGCGGGGTAAACTGGGAAAGTGATGTCGTGTACTGGCTCCGCCTTTTTCCCGAGGGTGGGGG
AGAACCGTATATAAGTGCAGTAGTCGCCGTGAACGTTCTTTTTCGCAACGGGTTTGCCGCCAGAACACAG
GTAAGTGCCGTGTGTGGTTCCCGCGGGCCTGGCCTCTTTACGGGTTATGGCCCTTGCGTGCCTTGAATTA
CTTCCACCTGGCTGCAGTACGTGATTCTTGATCCCGAGCTTCGGGTTGGAAGTGGGTGGGAGAGTTCGAG
GCCTTGCGCTTAAGGAGCCCCTTCGCCTCGTGCTTGAGTTGAGGCCTGGCCTGGGCGCTGGGGCCGCCGC
GTGCGAATCTGGTGGCACCTTCGCGCCTGTCTCGCTGCTTTCGATAAGTCTCTAGCCATTTAAAATTTTT
GATGACCTGCTGCGACGCTTTTTTTCTGGCAAGATAGTCTTGTAAATGCGGGCCAAGATCTGCACACTGG
TATTTCGGTTTTTGGGGCCGCGGGCGGCGACGGGGCCCGTGCGTCCCAGCGCACATGTTCGGCGAGGCGG
GGCCTGCGAGCGCGGCCACCGAGAATCGGACGGGGGTAGTCTCAAGCTGGCCGGCCTGCTCTGGTGCCTG
GCCTCGCGCCGCCGTGTATCGCCCCGCCCTGGGCGGCAAGGCTGGCCCGGTCGGCACCAGTTGCGTGAGC
GGAAAGATGGCCGCTTCCCGGCCCTGCTGCAGGGAGCTCAAAATGGAGGACGCGGCGCTCGGGAGAGCGG
GCGGGTGAGTCACCCACACAAAGGAAAAGGGCCTTTCCGTCCTCAGCCGTCGCTTCATGTGACTCCACGG
AGTACCGGGCGCCGTCCAGGCACCTCGATTAGTTCTCGAGCTTTTGGAGTACGTCGTCTTTAGGTTGGGG
GGAGGGGTTTTATGCGATGGAGTTTCCCCACACTGAGTGGGTGGAGACTGAAGTTAGGCCAGCTTGGCAC
TTGATGTAATTCTCCTTGGAATTTGCCCTTTTTGAGTTTGGATCTTGGTTCATTCTCAAGCCTCAGACAG
TGGTTCAAAGTTTTTTTCTTCCATTTCAGGTGTCGTGAGGCTAGCACCGCCACCATGTCGGTCTCCAGCG
GCGTCCAGATTCTGACAAAGCCAGAGACCGTGGACCGGAGGAGAAGTGCGGAAACGACCAAAGAGGCCGG
GCGACCACTGGAGATGGCTGTGTCCGAGCCCGAGGCCAGCGCCGCGGTATCAGTAACATTCAAACATGTG
ACTATGGCCTTTACCCAGAAGGAATGGAAGCAACTGGATCCTGCTCAGAGCAACCTGTATAATGATGTGA
TGCTGGAGAACTACTGCAACCAAGCCTCAATGGGGTGTCAAGCTCCCAAACCAGACATGATCTCCAAGTT
GGAAAAAGGAGAAGCACCATGGTTGGGGAAGGGGAAAAGACCCAGTCAAGGTTGTCCAAGTAAAATAGCA
AGACCCAAGCAAAAAGAAACTGATGGAAAAGTCCAGAAAGATGATGACCAGCTTGAAAATATCCAGAAAT
CTCAAAACAAACTCCTCAGGGAAGTTGCAGTCAAGAAGAAAACTCAAGCTAAGAAGAATGGCAGTGACTG
TGGTTCACTGGGGAAAAAAAATAATTTGCATAAAAAACATGTTCCTTCAAAGAAAAGGCTTCTTAAATTT
GAGTCATGTGGAAAAATTTTGAAACAGAATTTAGATTTACCTGATCACTCAAGAAACTGTGTAAAAAGGA
AATCTGATGCAGCTAAAGAACACAAGAAGTCATTCAACCATAGCTTATCTGATACAAGGAAAGGCAAAAA
GCAAACTGGAAAGAAACATGAGAAATTATCCAGCCATAGCTCATCTGATAAGTGTAACAAAACTGGCAAA
AAACATGACAAATTATGCTGTCATAGTTCATCCCATATTAAACAGGACAAAATTCAAACTGGAGAGAAAC
ATGAGAAATCACCCAGCCTTAGCTCATCTACTAAGCATGAAAAACCTCAAGCTTGTGTGAAACCCTATGA
ATGTAATCAATGTGGAAAGGTTCTCAGCCATAAACAAGGACTCATTGACCATCAGAGAGTTCATACTGGG
GAGAAACCATATGAATGTAATGAATGTGGGATAGCCTTTAGCCAAAAGTCACACCTTGTTGTACATCAGA
GAACTCACACCGGAGAAAAACCATATGAATGTATTCAGTGTGGCAAAGCCCATGGTCATAAACATGCACT
CACTGACCATCTAAGAATTCATACTGGAGAAAAGCCCTATGAATGTGCTGAATGTGGGAAAACCTTCAGA
CACAGCTCAAACCTTATTCAACATGTGAGATCTCACACAGGTGAGAAGCCATATGAATGTAAGGAATGTG
GGAAGTCTTTTAGGTATAACTCATCTCTTACCGAACATGTGAGAACACATACAGGTGAAATACCATATGA
ATGCAATGAATGTGGAAAAGCCTTTAAGTATAGCTCATCCCTTACTAAACACATGAGAATTCATACAGGT
GAGAAACCCTTTGAATGTAATGAATGTGGGAAAGCTTTCAGCAAGAAGTCACACCTCATTATACATCAAA
GAACTCATACTAAGGAGAAACCTTATAAATGTAATGAGTGTGGAAAAGCCTTTGGACATAGCTCATCTCT
TACTTACCATATGAGAACTCATACAGGTGAAAGTCCCTTTGAATGTAATCAATGTGGGAAAGGCTTTAAA
CAAATTGAAGGCCTTACTCAACATCAGAGAGTTCATACTGGAGAGAAACCGTATGAGTGTAATGAATGTG
GGAAAGCCTTTAGCCAAAAGTCTCACCTCATTGTACATCAGAGAACTCATACTGGGGAGAAACCTTATGA
ATGTAACGAATGTGAAAAAGCCTTTAATGCAAAATCACAGCTTGTTATACATCAGCGATCCCACACTGGA
GAAAAACCCTATGAATGTAATGAATGTGGGAAAACTTTCAAACAAAATGCATCCCTAACCAAACATGTGA
AAACTCATTCAGAAGATAAATCTCATGAGTAGTAATGAACTAGTCCGTAACTTGAAAGTATTTCGATTTC
TTGGCTTTATATATCTTGTGGAAAGGACGATTCGGGCTCAGGTCCTACTAATACACGCGTTAAGTCGACA
ATCAACCTCTGGATTACAAAATTTGTGAAAGATTGACTGGTATTCTTAACTATGTTGCTCCTTTTACGCT
ATGTGGATACGCTGCTTTAATGCCTTTGTATCATGCTATTGCTTCCCGTATGGCTTTCATTTTCTCCTCC
TTGTATAAATCCTGGTTGCTGTCTCTTTATGAGGAGTTGTGGCCCGTTGTCAGGCAACGTGGCGTGGTGT
GCACTGTGTTTGCTGACGCAACCCCCACTGGTTGGGGCATTGCCACCACCTGTCAGCTCCTTTCCGGGAC
TTTCGCTTTCCCCCTCCCTATTGCCACGGCGGAACTCATCGCCGCCTGCCTTGCCCGCTGCTGGACAGGG
GCTCGGCTGTTGGGCACTGACAATTCCGTGGTGTTGTCGGGGAAATCATCGTCCTTTCCTTGGCTGCTCG
CCTGTGTTGCCACCTGGATTCTGCGCGGGACGTCCTTCTGCTACGTCCCTTCGGCCCTCAATCCAGCGGA
CCTTCCTTCCCGCGGCCTGCTGCCGGCTCTGCGGCCTCTTCCGCGTCTTCGCCTTCGCCCTCAGACGAGT
CGGATCTCCCTTTGGGCCGCCTCCCCGCGTCGACTTTAAGACCAATGACTTACAAGGCAGCTGTAGATCT
TAGCCACTTTTTAAAAGAAAAGGGGGGACTGGAAGGGCTAATTCACTCCCAACGAAGACAAGATCTGCTT
TTTGCTTGTACTGGGTCTCTCTGGTTAGACCAGATCTGAGCCTGGGAGCTCTCTGGCTAACTAGGGAACC
CACTGCTTAAGCCTCAATAAAGCTTGCCTTGAGTGCTTCAAGTAGTGTGTGCCCGTCTGTTGTGTGACTC
TGGTAACTAGAGATCCCTCAGACCCTTTTAGTCAGTGTGGAAAATCTCTAGCAGTACGTATAGTAGTTCA
TGTCATCTTATTATTCAGTATTTATAACTTGCAAAGAAATGAATATCAGAGAGTGAGAGGAACTTGTTTA
TTGCAGCTTATAATGGTTACAAATAAAGCAATAGCATCACAAATTTCACAAATAAAGCATTTTTTTCACT
GCATTCTAGTTGTGGTTTGTCCAAACTCATCAATGTATCTTATCATGTCTGGCTCTAGCTATCCCGCCCC
TAACTCCGCCCATCCCGCCCCTAACTCCGCCCAGTTCCGCCCATTCTCCGCCCCATGGCTGACTAATTTT
TTTTATTTATGCAGAGGCCGAGGCCGCCTCGGCCTCTGAGCTATTCCAGAAGTAGTGAGGAGGCTTTTTT
GGAGGCCTAGGGACGTACCCAATTCGCCCTATAGTGAGTCGTATTACGCGCGCTCACTGGCCGTCGTTTT
ACAACGTCGTGACTGGGAAAACCCTGGCGTTACCCAACTTAATCGCCTTGCAGCACATCCCCCTTTCGCC
AGCTGGCGTAATAGCGAAGAGGCCCGCACCGATCGCCCTTCCCAACAGTTGCGCAGCCTGAATGGCGAAT
GGG
[124 nt withheld, positions 7634-7757]
C
[91 nt withheld, positions 7759-7849]
A
[49 nt withheld, positions 7851-7899]
CCTTTGACGTTGGAGTCCACGTTCTTT
[37 nt withheld, positions 7927-7963]
ACCCTATCTCGGTCTATTCTTTTGATTTATAAGGGATTTTGCCGATTTCGGCCTATTGGTTAAAAAATGA
GCTGATTTAACAAAAATTTAACGCGAATTTTAACAAAATATTAACGCTTACAATTTAGGTGGCACTTTTC
GGGGAAATGTGCGCGGAACCCCTATTTGTTTATTTTTCTAAATACATTCAAATATGTATCCGCTCATGAG
ACAATAACCCTGATAAATGCTTCAATAATATTGAAAAAGGAAGAGTATGAGTATTCAACATTTCCGTGTC
GCCCTTATTCCCTTTTTTGCGGCATTTTGCCTTCCTGTTTTTGCTCACCCAGAAACGCTGGTGAAAGTAA
AAGATGCTGAAGATCAGTTGGGTGCACGAGTGGGTTACATCGAACTGGATCTCAACAGCGGTAAGATCCT
TGAGAGTTTTCGCCCCGAAGAACGTTTTCCAATGATGAGCACTTTTAAAGTTCTGCTATGTGGCGCGGTA
TTATCCCGTATTGACGCCGGGCAAGAGCAACTCGGTCGCCGCATACACTATTCTCAGAATGACTTGGTTG
AGTACTCACCAGTCACAGAAAAGCATCTTACGGATGGCATGACAGTAAGAGAATTATGCAGTGCTGCCAT
AACCATGAGTGATAACACTGCGGCCAACTTACTTCTGACAACGATCGGAGGACCGAAGGAGCTAACCGCT
TTTTTGCACAACATGGGGGATCATGTAACTCGCCTTGATCGTTGGGAACCGGAGCTGAATGAAGCCATAC
CAAACGACGAGCGTGACACCACGATGCCTGTAGCAATGGCAACAACGTTGCGCAAACTATTAACTGGCGA
ACTACTTACTCTAGCTTCCCGGCAACAATTAATAGACTGGATGGAGGCGGATAAAGTTGCAGGACCACTT
CTGCGCTCGGCCCTTCCGGCTGGCTGGTTTATTGCTGATAAATCTGGAGCCGGTGAGCGTGGGTCTCGCG
GTATCATTGCAGCACTGGGGCCAGATGGTAAGCCCTCCCGTATCGTAGTTATCTACACGACGGGGAGTCA
GGCAACTATGGATGAACGAAATAGACAGATCGCTGAGATAGGTGCCTCACTGATTAAGCATTGGTAACTG
TCAGACCAAGTTTACTCATATATACTTTAGATTGATTTAAAACTTCATTTTTAATTTAAAAGGATCTAGG
TGAAGATCCTTTTTGATAATCTCATGACCAAAATCCCTTAACGTGAGTTTTCGTTCCACTGAGCGTCAGA
CCCCGTAGAAAAGATCAAAGGATCTTCTTGAGATCCTTTTTTTCTGCGCGTAATCTGCTGCTTGCAAACA
AAAAAACCACCGCTACCAGCGGTGGTTTGTTTGCCGGATCAAGAGCTACCAACTCTTTTTCCGAAGGTAA
CTGGCTTCAGCAGAGCGCAGATACCAAATACTGTTCTTCTAGTGTAGCCGTAGTTAGGCCACCACTTCAA
GAACTCTGTAGCACCGCCTACATACCTCGCTCTGCTAATCCTGTTACCAGTGGCTGCTGCCAGTGGCGAT
AAGTCGTGTCTTACCGGGTTGGACTCAAGACGATAGTTACCGGATAAGGCGCAGCGGTCGGGCTGAACGG
GGGGTTCGTGCACACAGCCCAGCTTGGAGCGAACGACCTACACCGAACTGAGATACCTACAGCGTGAGCT
ATGAGAAAGCGCCACGCTTCCCGAAGGGAGAAAGGCGGACAGGTATCCGGTAAGCGGCAGGGTCGGAACA
GGAGAGCGCACGAGGGAGCTTCCAGGGGGAAACGCCTGGTATCTTTATAGTCCTGTCGGGTTTCGCCACC
TCTGACTTGAGCGTCGATTTTTGTGATGCTCGTCAGGGGGGCGGAGCCTATGGAAAAACGCCAGCAACGC
GGCCTTTTTACGGTTCCTGGCCTTTTGCTGGCCTTTTGCTCACATGTTCTTTCCTGCGTTATCCCCTGAT
TCTGTGGATAACCGTATTACCGCCTTTGAGTGAGCTGATACCGCTCGCCGCAGCCGAACGACCGAGCGCA
GCGAGTCAGTGAGCGAGGAAGCGGAAGAGCGCCCAATACGCAAACCGCCTCTCCCCGCGCGTTGGCCGAT
TCATTAATGCAGCTGGCACGACAGGTTTCCCGACTGGAAAGCGGGCAGTGAGCGCAACGCAATTAATGTG
AGTTAGCTCACTCATTAGGCACCCCAGGCTTTACACTTTATGCTTCCGGCTCGTATGTTGTGTGGAATTG
TGAGCGGATAACAATTTCACACAGGAAACAGCTATGACCATGATTACGCCAAGCGCGCAATTAACCCTCA
CTAAAGGGAACAAAAGCTGGAGCTGCAAGC
Features (pLannotate 1.2.2; 31 found; start..end, strand, type, name):
      5..231     +  promoter       RSV promoter: Rous sarcoma virus enhancer/promoter
    232..412     +  LTR            5' LTR (truncated): truncated 5' long terminal repeat (LTR) from HIV-1
    459..584     +  misc_feature   HIV-1 Ψ: packaging signal of human immunodeficiency virus type 1
    568..931     +  CDS            HIV-1 gag (fragment): gag protein from human immunodeficiency virus 1; gag
   1077..1310    +  misc_feature   RRE: The Rev response element (RRE) of HIV-1 allows for Rev-dependent mRNA export from the nucleus to the cytoplasm.
   1687..1713    +  CDS            Rev (fragment): human immunodeficiency virus 1 (HIV-1) Rev protein; rev; enhances nuclear export of unspliced and incompletely spliced viral mRNAs
   1720..1743    +  promoter       SV40 promoter (fragment): SV40 early promoter
   1744..1815    +  promoter       SV40 promoter (fragment): SV40 enhancer and early promoter
   1839..1974    +  rep_origin     SV40 ori: SV40 origin of replication
   2020..2616    +  CDS            PuroR (fragment): puromycin N-acetyltransferase; pac from Streptomyces; confers resistance to puromycin
   2665..2782    +  misc_feature   cPPT/CTS: central polypurine tract and central termination sequence of HIV-1
   2847..2913    +  CDS            small t antigen (fragment): SV40 (simian virus 40) small t antigen
   2920..4098    +  promoter       EF-1α promoter: strong constitutive promoter for human elongation factor EF-1α
   4115..5113    +  CDS            ZFP37 (fragment): ZFP37_HUMAN - Experimental evidence at transcript level: Swiss-Prot protein existence level 2. May be involved in transcriptional regulation. From Homo sapiens (Human).
   6065..6118    +  promoter       U6 promoter (fragment): RNA polymerase III promoter for human U6 snRNA
   6160..6748    +  misc_feature   WPRE: woodchuck hepatitis virus posttranscriptional regulatory element
   6799..6818    +  misc_feature   cPPT/CTS (fragment): central polypurine tract and central termination sequence of HIV-1
   6820..7053    +  LTR            3' LTR (ΔU3): self-inactivating 3' long terminal repeat (LTR) from HIV-1
   7131..7252    +  polyA_signal   SV40 poly(A) signal: SV40 polyadenylation signal
   7292..7427    +  rep_origin     SV40 ori: SV40 origin of replication
   7448..7466    -  promoter       T7 promoter: promoter for bacteriophage T7 RNA polymerase
   7474..7629    +  CDS            lacZα (fragment): LacZα fragment of β-galactosidase; lacZ fragment
   7634..8062    +  rep_origin     f1 ori (sequence partly withheld): f1 bacteriophage origin of replication; arrow indicates direction of (+) strand synthesis
   8115..8219    +  promoter       AmpR promoter: bla
   8220..9080    +  CDS            AmpR: β-lactamase; bla; confers resistance to ampicillin, carbenicillin, and related antibiotics
   9251..9839    +  rep_origin     ori: high-copy-number ColE1/pMB1/pBR322/pUC origin of replication
  10022..10114   +  CDS            lacI (fragment): lac repressor; lacI; The lac repressor binds to the lac operator to inhibit transcription in E. coli. This inhibition can be relieved by adding lactose or isopropyl-β-D-thiogalactopyranoside (IPTG).
  10127..10148   +  protein_bind   CAP binding site: CAP binding activates transcription in the presence of cAMP. E. coli catabolite activator protein
  10163..10193   +  promoter       lac promoter: promoter for the E. coli lac operon
  10201..10217   +  protein_bind   lac operator: The lac repressor binds to the lac operator to inhibit transcription in E. coli. This inhibition can be relieved by adding lactose or isopropyl-β-D-thiogalactopyranoside (IPTG). lac repressor encoded by lacI
  10262..10280   +  promoter       T3 promoter: promoter for bacteriophage T3 RNA polymerase
