[The description below was written by a language model from this plasmid's Addgene catalogue record and pLannotate feature annotations shown in this document.]
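Description:
TFORF2520 is a third-generation-style, self-inactivating lentiviral expression plasmid built on the pLX_TRC317 backbone and carrying the human zinc-finger transcription factor ZFP37 as its open reading frame. It belongs to a barcoded transcription factor ORF collection in which each clone has a unique 24-bp barcode, so that the factor delivered to a cell can be identified in pooled overexpression screens, such as those for directed differentiation. In bacteria the plasmid replicates from a high-copy ColE1/pUC-type origin and is selected with ampicillin through the bla gene. An f1 origin and remnants of a lac/T7/T3 cloning region are also present in the backbone. The depositor warns that the plasmid can recombine, as is common for LTR-containing vectors.

The viral cassette begins with an RSV promoter fused to a truncated HIV-1 5' LTR, which makes genomic RNA production Tat-independent. This is followed by the Ψ packaging signal, a gag fragment and the RRE for Rev-dependent nuclear export. An SV40 early promoter/origin drives the puromycin N-acetyltransferase gene for selecting transduced mammalian cells. A cPPT/CTS element sits downstream of it, and the strong constitutive EF-1α promoter then drives ZFP37. The automated annotation matches only about the first kilobase of the roughly 2 kb insert to ZFP37, and the barcode itself is not annotated; it presumably lies in the unannotated stretch between the ORF and the WPRE, but the record does not give its position. A short U6 promoter fragment is detected just upstream of the WPRE. The WPRE enhances transcript stability and expression, and the ΔU3 3' LTR inactivates viral promoter activity after integration. An SV40 poly(A) signal lies outside the LTR.
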