Addgene plasmid #144340: TFORF2520
Purpose: Lentiviral vector for overexpressing transcription factor ORFs with unique 24-bp barcodes. Barcodes facilitate identification of transcription factors in pooled screens.
Depositing lab: Feng Zhang. Depositing organization: Broad Institute. Publication: A transcription factor atlas of directed differentiation. Joung J, Ma S, Tay T, Geiger-Schuller KR, Kirchgatterer PC, Verdine VK, Guo B, Arias-Garcia MA, Allen WE, Singh A, Kuksenko O, Abudayyeh OO, Gootenberg JS, Fu Z, Macrae RK, Buenrostro JD, Regev A, Zhang F. Cell. 2023 Jan 5;186(1):209-229.e26. doi: 10.1016/j.cell.2022.11.026. PubMed 36608654.
Backbone
  Vector backbone: pLX_TRC317
  Backbone manufacturer: Broad Institute Genetic Perturbation Platform
  Backbone size w/o insert (bp): 8264
  Vector type: Mammalian Expression, Lentiviral
  Selectable markers: Puromycin
Growth in bacteria
  Bacterial resistance: Ampicillin, 100 μg/mL
  Growth temperature: 37°C
  Growth strain: NEB Stable
  Copy number: High Copy
Gene/Insert
  Gene/Insert name: ZFP37
  Species: H. sapiens (human)
  Insert size (bp): 2039
  Entrez Gene: ZFP37 (a.k.a. ZNF906, FLJ38524)
  Promoter: EF1a
  Cloning method: Unknown
  Sequencing primers: 5′ GGGTGGAGACTGAAGTTAGGCCAG; 3′ CACATAGCGTAAAAGGAGCAACATAG
Terms and licenses: Academic/Nonprofit Terms; Industry Terms: Not Available to Industry
Depositor comments: NM_001282515,ENST00000553380 . The transcription factor ORF portion of this plasmid was synthesized by Genewiz. Please test multiple small colonies in case of plasmid recombination. To make this collection available in a timely manner, a portion of this collection was not fully sequenced by Addgene. If an Addgene verified full plasmid sequence is not available, please contact us prior to placing an order to request the full sequence.
How to cite: TFORF2520 was a gift from Feng Zhang (Addgene plasmid # 144340 ; http://n2t.net/addgene:144340 ; RRID:Addgene_144340)
