>Addgene plasmid #144340 | TFORF2520 | depositor partial sequence | sequence record 285135 | Insert
ACCGCCACCATGTCGGTCTCCAGCGGCGTCCAGATTCTGACAAAGCCAGAGACCGTGGACCGGAGGAGAA
GTGCGGAAACGACCAAAGAGGCCGGGCGACCACTGGAGATGGCTGTGTCCGAGCCCGAGGCCAGCGCCGC
GGTATCAGTAACATTCAAACATGTGACTATGGCCTTTACCCAGAAGGAATGGAAGCAACTGGATCCTGCT
CAGAGCAACCTGTATAATGATGTGATGCTGGAGAACTACTGCAACCAAGCCTCAATGGGGTGTCAAGCTC
CCAAACCAGACATGATCTCCAAGTTGGAAAAAGGAGAAGCACCATGGTTGGGGAAGGGGAAAAGACCCAG
TCAAGGTTGTCCAAGTAAAATAGCAAGACCCAAGCAAAAAGAAACTGATGGAAAAGTCCAGAAAGATGAT
GACCAGCTTGAAAATATCCAGAAATCTCAAAACAAACTCCTCAGGGAAGTTGCAGTCAAGAAGAAAACTC
AAGCTAAGAAGAATGGCAGTGACTGTGGTTCACTGGGGAAAAAAAATAATTTGCATAAAAAACATGTTCC
TTCAAAGAAAAGGCTTCTTAAATTTGAGTCATGTGGAAAAATTTTGAAACAGAATTTAGATTTACCTGAT
CACTCAAGAAACTGTGTAAAAAGGAAATCTGATGCAGCTAAAGAACACAAGAAGTCATTCAACCATAGCT
TATCTGATACAAGGAAAGGCAAAAAGCAAACTGGAAAGAAACATGAGAAATTATCCAGCCATAGCTCATC
TGATAAGTGTAACAAAACTGGCAAAAAACATGACAAATTATGCTGTCATAGTTCATCCCATATTAAACAG
GACAAAATTCAAACTGGAGAGAAACATGAGAAATCACCCAGCCTTAGCTCATCTACTAAGCATGAAAAAC
CTCAAGCTTGTGTGAAACCCTATGAATGTAATCAATGTGGAAAGGTTCTCAGCCATAAACAAGGACTCAT
TGACCATCAGAGAGTTCATACTGGGGAGAAACCATATGAATGTAATGAATGTGGGATAGCCTTTAGCCAA
AAGTCACACCTTGTTGTACATCAGAGAACTCACACCGGAGAAAAACCATATGAATGTATTCAGTGTGGCA
AAGCCCATGGTCATAAACATGCACTCACTGACCATCTAAGAATTCATACTGGAGAAAAGCCCTATGAATG
TGCTGAATGTGGGAAAACCTTCAGACACAGCTCAAACCTTATTCAACATGTGAGATCTCACACAGGTGAG
AAGCCATATGAATGTAAGGAATGTGGGAAGTCTTTTAGGTATAACTCATCTCTTACCGAACATGTGAGAA
CACATACAGGTGAAATACCATATGAATGCAATGAATGTGGAAAAGCCTTTAAGTATAGCTCATCCCTTAC
TAAACACATGAGAATTCATACAGGTGAGAAACCCTTTGAATGTAATGAATGTGGGAAAGCTTTCAGCAAG
AAGTCACACCTCATTATACATCAAAGAACTCATACTAAGGAGAAACCTTATAAATGTAATGAGTGTGGAA
AAGCCTTTGGACATAGCTCATCTCTTACTTACCATATGAGAACTCATACAGGTGAAAGTCCCTTTGAATG
TAATCAATGTGGGAAAGGCTTTAAACAAATTGAAGGCCTTACTCAACATCAGAGAGTTCATACTGGAGAG
AAACCGTATGAGTGTAATGAATGTGGGAAAGCCTTTAGCCAAAAGTCTCACCTCATTGTACATCAGAGAA
CTCATACTGGGGAGAAACCTTATGAATGTAACGAATGTGAAAAAGCCTTTAATGCAAAATCACAGCTTGT
TATACATCAGCGATCCCACACTGGAGAAAAACCCTATGAATGTAATGAATGTGGGAAAACTTTCAAACAA
AATGCATCCCTAACCAAACATGTGAAAACTCATTCAGAAGATAAATCTCATGAGTAGTAATGAACTAGTC
CGTAACTTGAAAGTATTTCGATTTCTTGGCTTTATATATCTTGTGGAAAGGACGATTCGGGCTCAGGTCC
TACTAATAC
