>Addgene plasmid #144340 | TFORF2520 | depositor partial sequence | sequence record 285136 | Barcode
TTCGGGCTCAGGTCCTACTAATAC
